>Addgene plasmid #222108 | AAVS1_dCas9-XTEN-KRAB-p2A-GFP | addgene full sequence | sequence record 447848 | Addgene NGS Result
TGCTTTCTCTGACCAGCATTCTCTCCCCTGGGCCTGTGCCGCTTTCTGTCTGCAGCTTGTGGCCTGGGTC
ACCTCTACGGCTGGCCCAGATCCTTCCCTGCCGCCTCCTTCAGGTTCCGTCTTCCTCCACTCCCTCTTCC
CCTTGCTCTCTGCTGTGTTGCTGCCCAAGGATGCTCTTTCCGGAGCACTTCCTTCTCGGCGCTGCACCAC
GTGATGTCCTCTGAGCGGATCCTCCCCGTGTCTGGGTCCTCTCCGGGCATCTCTCCTCCCTCACCCAACC
CCATGCCGTCTTCACTCGCTGGGTTCCCTTTTCCTTCTCCTTCTGGGGCCTGTGCCATCTCTCGTTTCTT
AGGATGGCCTTCTCCGACGGATGTCTCCCTTGCGTCCCGCCTCCCCTTCTTGTAGGCCTGCATCATCACC
GTTTTTCTGGACAACCCCAAAGTACCCCGTCTCCCTGGCTTTAGCCACCTCTCCATCCTCTTGCTTTCTT
TGCCTGGACACCCCGTTCTCCTGTGGATTCGGGTCACCTCTCACTCCTTTCATTTGGGCAGCTCCCCTAC
CCCCCTTACCTCTCTAGTCTGTGCTAGCTCTTCCAGCCCCCTGTCATGGCATCTTCCAGGGGTCCGAGAG
CTCAGCTAGTCTTCTTCCTCCAACCCGGGCCCCTATGTCCACTTCAGGACAGCATGTTTGCTGCCTCCAG
GGATCCTGTGTCCCCGAGCTGGGACCACCTTATATTCCCAGGGCCGGTTAATGTGGCTCTGGTTCTGGGT
ACTTTTATCTGTCCCCTCCACCCCACAGTGGGGCAATAACTTCGTATAGCATACATTATACGAAGTTATA
AGCTTCTGACCTCTTCTCTTCCTCCCACAGGGCCTCGAGAGATCTGGCAGCGGAGAGGGCAGAGGAAGTC
TTCTAACATGCGGTGACGTGGAGGAGAATCCCGGCCCTAGGCTCGAGGGTACCGCCACCATGGGATCGGC
CATTGAACAAGATGGATTGCACGCAGGTTCTCCGGCCGCTTGGGTGGAGAGGCTATTCGGCTATGACTGG
GCACAACAGACAATCGGCTGCTCTGATGCCGCCGTGTTCCGGCTGTCAGCGCAGGGGCGCCCGGTTCTTT
TTGTCAAGACCGACCTGTCCGGTGCCCTGAATGAACTGCAGGACGAGGCAGCGCGGCTATCGTGGCTGGC
CACGACGGGCGTTCCTTGCGCAGCTGTGCTCGACGTTGTCACTGAAGCGGGAAGGGACTGGCTGCTATTG
GGCGAAGTGCCGGGGCAGGATCTCCTGTCATCTCACCTTGCTCCTGCCGAGAAAGTATCCATCATGGCTG
ATGCAATGCGGCGGCTGCATACGCTTGATCCGGCTACCTGCCCATTCGACCACCAAGCGAAACATCGCAT
CGAGCGAGCACGTACTCGGATGGAAGCCGGTCTTGTCGATCAGGATGATCTGGACGAAGAGCATCAGGGG
CTCGCGCCAGCCGAACTGTTCGCCAGGCTCAAGGCGCGCATGCCCGACGGCGATGATCTCGTCGTGACCC
ATGGCGATGCCTGCTTGCCGAATATCATGGTGGAAAATGGCCGCTTTTCTGGATTCATCGACTGTGGCCG
GCTGGGTGTGGCGGACCGCTATCAGGACATAGCGTTGGCTACCCGTGATATTGCTGAAGAGCTTGGCGGC
GAATGGGCTGACCGCTTCCTCGTGCTTTACGGTATCGCCGCTCCCGATTCGCAGCGCATCGCCTTCTATC
GCCTTCTTGACGAGTTCTTCTGAGTTTAAACCCGCTGATCAGCCTCGACTGTGCCTTCTAGTTGCCAGCC
ATCTGTTGTTTGCCCCTCCCCCGTGCCTTCCTTGACCCTGGAAGGTGCCACTCCCACTGTCCTTTCCTAA
TAAAATGAGGAAATTGCATCGCATTGTCTGAGTAGGTGTCATTCTATTCTGGGGGGTGGGGTGGGGCAGG
ACAGCAAGGGGGAGGATTGGGAAGACAATAGCAGGCATGCTGGGGATGCGGTGGGCTCTATGGGTCTCGA
CATTGATTATTGACTAGTTATTAATAGTAATCAATTACGGGGTCATTAGTTCATAGCCCATATATGGAGT
TCCGCGTTACATAACTTACGGTAAATGGCCCGCCTGGCTGACCGCCCAACGACCCCCGCCCATTGACGTC
AATAATGACGTATGTTCCCATAGTAACGCCAATAGGGACTTTCCATTGACGTCAATGGGTGGAGTATTTA
CGGTAAACTGCCCACTTGGCAGTACATCAAGTGTATCATATGCCAAGTACGCCCCCTATTGACGTCAATG
ACGGTAAATGGCCCGCCTGGCATTATGCCCAGTACATGACCTTATGGGACTTTCCTACTTGGCAGTACAT
CTACGTATTAGTCATCGCTATTACCATGGTCGAGGTGAGCCCCACGTTCTGCTTCACTCTCCCCATCTCC
CCCCCCTCCCCACCCCCAATTTTGTATTTATTTATTTTTTAATTATTTTGTGGGGGGGGGGGGGGGGGGG
GGGGGGGGGCGCGCGCGAGGCGGGGCGGGGCGGGGCGAGGGGCGGGGCGGGGCGAGGCGGAGAGGTGCGG
CGGCAGCCAATCAGAGCGGCGCGCTCCGAAAGTTTCCTTTTATGGCGAGGCGGCGGCGGCGGCGGCCCTA
TAAAAAGCGAAGCGCGCGGCGGGCGGGAGTCGCTGCGCGCTGCCTTCGCCCCGTGCCCCGCTCCGCCGCC
GCCTCGCGCCGCCCGCCCCGGCTCTGACTGACCGCGTTACTCCCACAGGTGAGCGGGCGGGACGGCCCTT
CTCCTCCGGGCTGTAATTAGCGCTTGGTTTAATGACGGCTTGTTTCTTTTCTGTGGCTGCGTGAAAGCCT
TGAGGGGCTCCGGGAGGGCCCTTTGTGCGGGGGGAGCGGCTCGGGGGGTGCGTGCGTGTGTGTGTGCGTG
GGGAGCGCCGCGTGCGGCTCCGCGCTGCCCGGCGGCTGTGAGCGCTGCGGGCGCGGCGCGGGGCTTTGTG
CGCTCCGCAGTGTGCGCGAGGGGAGCGCGGCCGGGGGCGGTGCCCCGCGGTGCGGGGGGGGCTGCGAGGG
GAACAAAGGCTGCGTGCGGGGTGTGTGCGTGGGGGGGTGAGCAGGGGGTGTGGGCGCGTCGGTCGGGCTG
CAACCCCCCCTGCACCCCCCTCCCCGAGTTGCTGAGCACGGCCCGGCTTCGGGTGCGGGGCTCCGTACGG
GGCGTGGCGCGGGGCTCGCCGTGCCGGGCGGGGGGTGGCGGCAGGTGGGGGTGCCGGGCGGGGCGGGGCC
GCCTCGGGCCGGGGAGGGCTCGGGGGAGGGGCGCGGCGGCCCCCGGAGCGCCGGCGGCTGTCGAGGCGCG
GCGAGCCGCAGCCATTGCCTTTTATGGTAATCGTGCGAGAGGGCGCAGGGACTTCCTTTGTCCCAAATCT
GTGCGGAGCCGAAATCTGGGAGGCGCCGCCGCACCCCCTCTAGCGGGCGCGGGGCGAAGCGGTGCGGCGC
CGGCAGGAAGGAAATGGGCGGGGAGGGCCTTCGTGCGTCGCCGCGCCGCCGTCCCCTTCTCCCTCTCCAG
CCTCGGGGCTGTCCGCGGGGGGACGGCTGCCTTCGGGGGGGACGGGGCAGGGCGGGGTTCGGCTTCTGGC
GTGTGACCGGCGGCTCTAGAGCCTCTGCTAACCATGTTCATGCCTTCTTCTTTTTCCTACAGCTCCTGGG
CAACGTGCTGGTTATTGTGCTGTCTCATCATTTTGGCAAAGAATGTCGACGCCACCATGGACAAGAAGTA
CAGCATCGGCCTGGCCATCGGCACCAACTCTGTGGGCTGGGCCGTGATCACCGACGAGTACAAGGTGCCC
AGCAAGAAATTCAAGGTGCTGGGCAACACCGACCGGCACAGCATCAAGAAGAACCTGATCGGCGCCCTGC
TGTTCGACAGCGGAGAAACAGCCGAGGCCACCCGGCTGAAGAGAACCGCCAGAAGAAGATACACCAGACG
GAAGAACCGGATCTGCTATCTGCAAGAGATCTTCAGCAACGAGATGGCCAAGGTGGACGACAGCTTCTTC
CACAGACTGGAAGAGTCCTTCCTGGTGGAAGAGGATAAGAAGCACGAGCGGCACCCCATCTTCGGCAACA
TCGTGGACGAGGTGGCCTACCACGAGAAGTACCCCACCATCTACCACCTGAGAAAGAAACTGGTGGACAG
CACCGACAAGGCCGACCTGCGGCTGATCTATCTGGCCCTGGCCCACATGATCAAGTTCCGGGGCCACTTC
CTGATCGAGGGCGACCTGAACCCCGACAACAGCGACGTGGACAAGCTGTTCATCCAGCTGGTGCAGACCT
ACAACCAGCTGTTCGAGGAAAACCCCATCAACGCCAGCGGCGTGGACGCCAAGGCCATCCTGTCTGCCAG
ACTGAGCAAGAGCAGACGGCTGGAAAATCTGATCGCCCAGCTGCCCGGCGAGAAGAAGAATGGCCTGTTC
GGCAACCTGATTGCCCTGAGCCTGGGCCTGACCCCCAACTTCAAGAGCAACTTCGACCTGGCCGAGGATG
CCAAACTGCAGCTGAGCAAGGACACCTACGACGACGACCTGGACAACCTGCTGGCCCAGATCGGCGACCA
GTACGCCGACCTGTTTCTGGCCGCCAAGAACCTGTCCGACGCCATCCTGCTGAGCGACATCCTGAGAGTG
AACACCGAGATCACCAAGGCCCCCCTGAGCGCCTCTATGATCAAGAGATACGACGAGCACCACCAGGACC
TGACCCTGCTGAAAGCTCTCGTGCGGCAGCAGCTGCCTGAGAAGTACAAAGAGATTTTCTTCGACCAGAG
CAAGAACGGCTACGCCGGCTACATCGATGGCGGAGCCAGCCAGGAAGAGTTCTACAAGTTCATCAAGCCC
ATCCTGGAAAAGATGGACGGCACCGAGGAACTGCTCGTGAAGCTGAACAGAGAGGACCTGCTGCGGAAGC
AGCGGACCTTCGACAACGGCAGCATCCCCCACCAGATCCACCTGGGAGAGCTGCACGCCATTCTGCGGCG
GCAGGAAGATTTTTACCCATTCCTGAAGGACAACCGGGAAAAGATCGAGAAGATCCTGACCTTCCGCATC
CCCTACTACGTGGGCCCTCTGGCCAGGGGAAACAGCAGATTCGCCTGGATGACCAGAAAGAGCGAGGAAA
CCATCACCCCCTGGAACTTCGAGGAAGTGGTGGACAAGGGCGCCAGCGCCCAGAGCTTCATCGAGCGGAT
GACCAACTTCGATAAGAACCTGCCCAACGAGAAGGTGCTGCCCAAGCACAGCCTGCTGTACGAGTACTTC
ACCGTGTACAACGAGCTGACCAAAGTGAAATACGTGACCGAGGGAATGAGAAAGCCCGCCTTCCTGAGCG
GCGAGCAGAAAAAAGCCATCGTGGACCTGCTGTTCAAGACCAACCGGAAAGTGACCGTGAAGCAGCTGAA
AGAGGACTACTTCAAGAAAATCGAGTGCTTCGACTCCGTGGAAATCTCCGGCGTGGAAGATCGGTTCAAC
GCCTCCCTGGGCACATACCACGATCTGCTGAAAATTATCAAGGACAAGGACTTCCTGGACAATGAGGAAA
ACGAGGACATTCTGGAAGATATCGTGCTGACCCTGACACTGTTTGAGGACAGAGAGATGATCGAGGAACG
GCTGAAAACCTATGCCCACCTGTTCGACGACAAAGTGATGAAGCAGCTGAAGCGGCGGAGATACACCGGC
TGGGGCAGGCTGAGCCGGAAGCTGATCAACGGCATCCGGGACAAGCAGTCCGGCAAGACAATCCTGGATT
TCCTGAAGTCCGACGGCTTCGCCAACAGAAACTTCATGCAGCTGATCCACGACGACAGCCTGACCTTTAA
AGAGGACATCCAGAAAGCCCAGGTGTCCGGCCAGGGCGATAGCCTGCACGAGCACATTGCCAATCTGGCC
GGCAGCCCCGCCATTAAGAAGGGCATCCTGCAGACAGTGAAGGTGGTGGACGAGCTCGTGAAAGTGATGG
GCCGGCACAAGCCCGAGAACATCGTGATCGAAATGGCCAGAGAGAACCAGACCACCCAGAAGGGACAGAA
GAACAGCCGCGAGAGAATGAAGCGGATCGAAGAGGGCATCAAAGAGCTGGGCAGCCAGATCCTGAAAGAA
CACCCCGTGGAAAACACCCAGCTGCAGAACGAGAAGCTGTACCTGTACTACCTGCAGAATGGGCGGGATA
TGTACGTGGACCAGGAACTGGACATCAACCGGCTGTCCGACTACGATGTGGACGCTATCGTGCCTCAGAG
CTTTCTGAAGGACGACTCCATCGATAACAAAGTGCTGACTCGGAGCGACAAGAACCGGGGCAAGAGCGAC
AACGTGCCCTCCGAAGAGGTCGTGAAGAAGATGAAGAACTACTGGCGCCAGCTGCTGAATGCCAAGCTGA
TTACCCAGAGGAAGTTCGACAATCTGACCAAGGCCGAGAGAGGCGGCCTGAGCGAACTGGATAAGGCCGG
CTTCATCAAGAGACAGCTGGTGGAAACCCGGCAGATCACAAAGCACGTGGCACAGATCCTGGACTCCCGG
ATGAACACTAAGTACGACGAGAACGACAAACTGATCCGGGAAGTGAAAGTGATCACCCTGAAGTCCAAGC
TGGTGTCCGATTTCCGGAAGGATTTCCAGTTTTACAAAGTGCGCGAGATCAACAACTACCACCACGCCCA
CGACGCCTACCTGAACGCCGTCGTGGGAACCGCCCTGATCAAAAAGTACCCTAAGCTGGAAAGCGAGTTC
GTGTACGGCGACTACAAGGTGTACGACGTGCGGAAGATGATCGCCAAGAGCGAGCAGGAAATCGGCAAGG
CTACCGCCAAGTACTTCTTCTACAGCAACATCATGAACTTTTTCAAGACCGAGATTACCCTGGCCAACGG
CGAGATCCGGAAGCGGCCTCTGATCGAGACAAACGGCGAAACAGGCGAGATCGTGTGGGATAAGGGCCGG
GACTTTGCCACCGTGCGGAAAGTGCTGTCTATGCCCCAAGTGAATATCGTGAAAAAGACCGAGGTGCAGA
CAGGCGGCTTCAGCAAAGAGTCTATCCTGCCCAAGAGGAACAGCGACAAGCTGATCGCCAGAAAGAAGGA
CTGGGACCCTAAGAAGTACGGCGGCTTCGACAGCCCCACCGTGGCCTATTCTGTGCTGGTGGTGGCCAAA
GTGGAAAAGGGCAAGTCCAAGAAACTGAAGAGTGTGAAAGAGCTGCTGGGGATCACCATCATGGAAAGAA
GCAGCTTCGAGAAGAATCCCATCGACTTTCTGGAAGCCAAGGGCTACAAAGAAGTGAAAAAGGACCTGAT
CATCAAGCTGCCTAAGTACTCCCTGTTCGAGCTGGAAAACGGCCGGAAGAGAATGCTGGCCTCTGCCGGC
GAACTGCAGAAGGGAAACGAACTGGCCCTGCCCTCCAAATATGTGAACTTCCTGTACCTGGCCAGCCACT
ATGAGAAGCTGAAGGGCTCCCCCGAGGATAATGAGCAGAAACAGCTGTTTGTGGAACAGCACAAACACTA
CCTGGACGAGATCATCGAGCAGATCAGCGAGTTCTCCAAGAGAGTGATCCTGGCCGACGCTAATCTGGAC
AAGGTGCTGAGCGCCTACAACAAGCACAGAGACAAGCCTATCAGAGAGCAGGCCGAGAATATCATCCACC
TGTTTACCCTGACCAATCTGGGAGCCCCTGCCGCCTTCAAGTACTTTGACACCACCATCGACCGGAAGAG
GTACACCAGCACCAAAGAGGTGCTGGACGCCACCCTGATCCACCAGAGCATCACCGGCCTGTACGAGACA
CGGATCGACCTGTCTCAGCTGGGAGGCGACGCCTATCCCTATGACGTGCCCGATTATGCCAGCCTGGGCA
GCGGCTCCCCCAAGAAAAAACGCAAGGTGGAAGATCCTAAGAAAAAGCGGAAAGTGGACGGCATTGGTAG
TGGGAGCAACGGCAGCAGCGGATCCGGAGGGCCGAGCTCTGGCGCACCCCCACCAAGTGGAGGGTCTCCT
GCCGGGTCCCCAACATCTACTGAAGAAGGCACCAGCGAATCCGCAACGCCCGAGTCAGGCCCTGGTACCT
CCACAGAACCATCTGAAGGTAGTGCGCCTGGTTCCCCAGCTGGAAGCCCTACTTCCACCGAAGAAGGCAC
GTCAACCGAACCAAGTGAAGGATCTGCCCCTGGGACCAGCACTGAACCATCTGAGATGGATGCTAAGTCA
CTAACTGCCTGGTCCCGGACACTGGTGACCTTCAAGGATGTATTTGTGGACTTCACCAGGGAGGAGTGGA
AGCTGCTGGACACTGCTCAGCAGATCGTGTACAGAAATGTGATGCTGGAGAACTATAAGAACCTGGTTTC
CTTGGGTTATCAGCTTACTAAGCCAGATGTGATCCTCCGGTTGGAGAAGGGAGAAGAGCCCAGCGGCCGC
GGTAGTGGGGCTACTAACTTCAGCCTGCTGAAGCAGGCTGGAGACGTGGAGGAGAACCCTGGACCTGTGA
GCAAGGGCGAGGAGCTGTTCACCGGGGTGGTGCCCATCCTGGTCGAGCTGGACGGCGACGTAAACGGCCA
CAAGTTCAGCGTGTCTGGCGAGGGCGAGGGCGATGCCACCTACGGCAAGCTGACCCTGAAGTTCATCTGC
ACCACCGGCAAGCTGCCCGTGCCCTGGCCCACCCTCGTGACCACCCTGACCTACGGCGTGCAGTGCTTCA
GCCGCTACCCCGACCACATGAAGCAGCACGACTTCTTCAAGTCCGCCATGCCCGAAGGCTACGTCCAGGA
GCGCACCATCTTCTTCAAGGACGACGGCAACTACAAGACCCGCGCCGAGGTGAAGTTCGAGGGCGACACC
CTGGTGAACCGCATCGAGCTGAAGGGCATCGACTTCAAGGAGGACGGCAACATCCTGGGGCACAAGCTGG
AGTACAACTACAACAGCCACAACGTCTATATCATGGCCGACAAGCAGAAGAACGGCATCAAGGCGAACTT
CAAGATCCGCCACAACATCGAGGACGGCAGCGTGCAGCTCGCCGACCACTACCAGCAGAACACCCCCATC
GGCGACGGCCCCGTGCTGCTGCCCGACAACCACTACCTGAGCACCCAGTCCGCCCTGAGCAAAGACCCCA
ACGAGAAGCGCGATCACATGGTCCTGCTGGAGTTCGTGACCGCCGCCGGGATCACTCTCGGCATGGACGA
GCTGTACAAGTAACGCGTGAATTCACTCCTCAGGTGCAGGCTGCCTATCAGAAGGTGGTGGCTGGTGTGG
CCAATGCCCTGGCTCACAAATACCACTGAGATCTTTTTCCCTCTGCCAAAAATTATGGGGACATCATGAA
GCCCCTTGAGCATCTGACTTCTGGCTAATAAAGGAAATTTATTTTCATTGCAATAGTGTGTTGGAATTTT
TTGTGTCTCTCACTCGGAAGGACATATGGGAGGGCAAATCATTTAAAACATCAGAATGAGTATTTGGTTT
AGAGTTTGGCAACATATGCCCATATGCTGGCTGCCATGAACAAAGGTTGGCTATAAAGAGGTCATCAGTA
TATGAAACAGCCCCCTGCTGTCCATTCCTTATTCCATAGAAAAGCCTTGACTTGAGGTTAGATTTTTTTT
ATATTTTGTTTTGTGTTATTTTTTTCTTTAACATCCCTAAAATTTTCCTTACATGTTTTACTAGCCAGAT
TTTTCCTCCTCTCCTGACTACTCCCAGTCATAGCTGTCCCTCTTCTCTTATGGAGATCCCTCGACCTGCA
GCCCAAGCTTATAACTTCGTATAGCATACATTATACGAAGTTATGCGGCCGCACCGGTATGCATTTAATT
AAGATATCAGCTTTACTAGGGACAGGATTGGTGACAGAAAAGCCCCATCCTTAGGCCTCCTCCTTCCTAG
TCTCCTGATATTGGGTCTAACCCCCACCTCCTGTTAGGCAGATTCCTTATCTGGTGACACACCCCCATTT
CCTGGAGCCATCTCTCTCCTTGCCAGAACCTCTAAGGTTTGCTTACGATGGAGCCAGAGAGGATCCTGGG
AGGGAGAGCTTGGCAGGGGGTGGGAGGGAAGGGGGGGATGCGTGACCTGCCCGGTTCTCAGTGGCCACCC
TGCGCTACCCTCTCCCAGAACCTGAGCTGCTCTGACGCGGCTGTCTGGTGCGTTTCACTGATCCTGGTGC
TGCAGCTTCCTTACACTTCCCAAGAGGAGAAGCAGTTTGGAAAAACAAAATCAGAATAAGTTGGTCCTGA
GTTCTAACTTTGGCTCTTCACCTTTCTAGTCCCCAATTTATATTGTTCCTCCGTGCGTCAGTTTTACCTG
TGAGATAAGGCCAGTAGCCAGCCCCGTCCTGGCAGGGCTGTGGTGAGGAGGGGGGTGTCCGTGTGGAAAA
CTCCCTTTGTGAGAATGGTGCGTCCTAGGTGTTCACCAGGTCGTGGCCGCCTCTACTCCCTTTCTCTTTC
TCCATCCTTCTTTCCTTAAAGAGTCCCCAGTGCTATCTGGGACATATTCCTCCGCCCAGAGCAGGGTCCC
GCTTCCCTAAGGCCCTGCTCTGGGCTTCTGGGTTTGAGTCCTTGGCAAGCCCAGGAGAGGCGCTCAGGCT
TCCCTGTCCCCCTTCCTCGTCCACCATCTCATGCCCCTGGCTCTCCTGCCCCTTCCCTACAGGGGTTCCT
GGCTCTGCTCTAAGGGCGAATTCGCCAGGAACCGTAAAAAGGCCGCGTTGCTGGCGTTTTTCCATAGGCT
CCGCCCCCCTGACGAGCATCACAAAAATCGACGCTCAAGTCAGAGGTGGCGAAACCCGACAGGACTATAA
AGATACCAGGCGTTTCCCCCTGGAAGCTCCCTCGTGCGCTCTCCTGTTCCGACCCTGCCGCTTACCGGAT
ACCTGTCCGCCTTTCTCCCTTCGGGAAGCGTGGCGCTTTCTCATAGCTCACGCTGTAGGTATCTCAGTTC
GGTGTAGGTCGTTCGCTCCAAGCTGGGCTGTGTGCACGAACCCCCCGTTCAGCCCGACCGCTGCGCCTTA
TCCGGTAACTATCGTCTTGAGTCCAACCCGGTAAGACACGACTTATCGCCACTGGCAGCAGCCACTGGTA
ACAGGATTAGCAGAGCGAGGTATGTAGGCGGTGCTACAGAGTTCTTGAAGTGGTGGCCTAACTACGGCTA
CACTAGAAGAACAGTATTTGGTATCTGCGCTCTGCTGAAGCCAGTTACCTTCGGAAAAAGAGTTGGTAGC
TCTTGATCCGGCAAACAAACCACCGCTGGTAGCGGTGGTTTTTTTGTTTGCAAGCAGCAGATTACGCGCA
GAAAAAAAGGATCTCAAGAAGATCCTTTGATCTTTTCTACGGGGTCTGACGCTCAGTGGAACGAAAACTC
ACGTTAAGGGATTTTGGTCATGAGATTATCAAAAAGGATCTTCACCTAGATCCTTTTAAATTAAAAATGA
AGTTTTAAATCAATCTAAAGTATATATGAGTAAACTTGGTCTGACAGTTACCAATGCTTAATCAGTGAGG
CACCTATCTCAGCGATCTGTCTATTTCGTTCATCCATAGTTGCCTGACTCCCCGTCGTGTAGATAACTAC
GATACGGGAGGGCTTACCATCTGGCCCCAGTGCTGCAATGATACCGCGAGACCCACGCTCACCGGCTCCA
GATTTATCAGCAATAAACCAGCCAGCCGGAAGGGCCGAGCGCAGAAGTGGTCCTGCAACTTTATCCGCCT
CCATCCAGTCTATTAATTGTTGCCGGGAAGCTAGAGTAAGTAGTTCGCCAGTTAATAGTTTGCGCAACGT
TGTTGCCATTGCTACAGGCATCGTGGTGTCACGCTCGTCGTTTGGTATGGCTTCATTCAGCTCCGGTTCC
CAACGATCAAGGCGAGTTACATGATCCCCCATGTTGTGCAAAAAAGCGGTTAGCTCCTTCGGTCCTCCGA
TCGTTGTCAGAAGTAAGTTGGCCGCAGTGTTATCACTCATGGTTATGGCAGCACTGCATAATTCTCTTAC
TGTCATGCCATCCGTAAGATGCTTTTCTGTGACTGGTGAGTACTCAACCAAGTCATTCTGAGAATAGTGT
ATGCGGCGACCGAGTTGCTCTTGCCCGGCGTCAATACGGGATAATACCGCGCCACATAGCAGAACTTTAA
AAGTGCTCATCATTGGAAAACGTTCTTCGGGGCGAAAACTCTCAAGGATCTTACCGCTGTTGAGATCCAG
TTCGATGTAACCCACTCGTGCACCCAACTGATCTTCAGCATCTTTTACTTTCACCAGCGTTTCTGGGTGA
GCAAAAACAGGAAGGCAAAATGCCGCAAAAAAGGGAATAAGGGCGACACGGAAATGTTGAATACTCATAC
TCTTCCTTTTTCAATATTATTGAAGCATTTATCAGGGTTGAATTCGCCCTT
Features (pLannotate 1.2.2; 18 found; start..end, strand, type, name):
      1..804     +  misc_feature   HA-L: left homology arm from the adeno-associated virus integration site (AAVS1) within intron 1 of the human PPP1R12C gene
    806..839     +  protein_bind   loxP: Cre-mediated recombination occurs in the 8-bp core sequence (GCATACAT). Cre recombinase
    846..871     +  misc_feature   SA: splice acceptor site
    970..1773    +  CDS            NeoR/KanR: aminoglycoside phosphotransferase from Tn5; aph(3')-II (or nptII); confers resistance to neomycin, kanamycin, and G418 (Geneticin®)
   1799..2023    +  polyA_signal   bGH poly(A) signal: bovine growth hormone polyadenylation signal
   2029..2408    +  enhancer       CMV enhancer: human cytomegalovirus immediate early enhancer
   2410..2685    +  promoter       chicken β-actin promoter: No description available
   2686..3702    +  intron         chimeric intron: chimera between introns from chicken β-actin and rabbit β-globin
   3767..7870    +  CDS            Cas9: Cas9 (Csn1) endonuclease from the Streptococcus pyogenes Type II CRISPR/Cas system generates RNA-guided double strand breaks in DNA
   8276..8461    +  CDS            KRAB: Krüppel-associated box (KRAB) transcriptional repression domain from the human zinc finger protein ZNF10 (Margolin et al., 1994)
   8537..9253    +  CDS            EGFP: the original enhanced GFP (Yang et al., 1996) mammalian codon-optimized
   9256..9336    +  CDS            HBB (fragment): HBB_PONPY - Experimental evidence at transcript level: Swiss-Prot protein existence level 2. Involved in oxygen transport from the lung to the various peripheral tissues. From Pongo pygmaeus (Bornean orangutan).
   9407..9462    +  polyA_signal   β-globin poly(A) signal: rabbit β-globin polyadenylation signal (Gil and Proudfoot, 1987)
   9811..9844    +  protein_bind   loxP: Cre-mediated recombination occurs in the 8-bp core sequence (GCATACAT). Cre recombinase
   9885..10721   +  misc_feature   HA-R: right homology arm from the adeno-associated virus integration site (AAVS1) within intron 1 of the human PPP1R12C gene
  10769..11357   -  rep_origin     ori: high-copy-number ColE1/pMB1/pBR322/pUC origin of replication
  11528..12388   -  CDS            AmpR: β-lactamase; bla; confers resistance to ampicillin, carbenicillin, and related antibiotics
  12389..12429   -  promoter       AmpR promoter (fragment): bla
