[The description below was written by a language model from this plasmid's Addgene catalogue record and pLannotate feature annotations shown in this document.]
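Description:
AAVS1_dCas9-XTEN-KRAB-p2A-GFP is a roughly 12.4 kb homology-directed repair donor plasmid for installing a CRISPR interference (CRISPRi) effector at the human AAVS1 safe-harbour locus in intron 1 of PPP1R12C. It is built on the pAAVS2 backbone and is propagated in E. coli through a high-copy ColE1/pUC-type origin with ampicillin selection (β-lactamase). Although the catalogue lists "AAV" among its vector types, the feature table shows no inverted terminal repeats. The name refers to the genomic integration site, and the plasmid acts as a targeting donor rather than a viral packaging genome.

The payload sits between left and right AAVS1 homology arms of about 800 bp each and is bracketed by two loxP sites in the same orientation, which would permit Cre-mediated excision of the integrated cassette. Just inside the left arm, a splice acceptor precedes a promoterless NeoR/KanR gene with a bGH polyadenylation signal. This gene-trap arrangement means G418 resistance depends on splicing from the endogenous PPP1R12C transcript, which enriches for correctly targeted integrants. Downstream, a CAG-type promoter (CMV enhancer, chicken β-actin promoter and chimeric intron) drives S. pyogenes Cas9 carrying the D10A and H840A mutations that abolish nuclease activity. This dCas9 is fused via an XTEN linker, according to the construct name, to the KRAB repression domain of human ZNF10 (KOX1). The record also lists a C-terminal HA tag. A P2A self-cleaving peptide then links EGFP, so green fluorescence reports effector expression, and the transcript ends with a rabbit β-globin polyadenylation signal.

The plasmid is used to generate stable CRISPRi cell lines, and the associated publication applied it to genetic screens in human and chimpanzee stem cells. The nuclease reagent needed to cut AAVS1 is not part of this plasmid.
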