Addgene plasmid #222108: AAVS1_dCas9-XTEN-KRAB-p2A-GFP
Purpose: Donor vector for CRISPRi integration at AAVS1 with a GFP fluorophore
Depositing lab: Jonathan Weissman. Depositing organization: Whitehead Institute for Biomedical Research. Publication: Comparative landscape of genetic dependencies in human and chimpanzee stem cells. She R, Fair T, Schaefer NK, Saunders RA, Pavlovic BJ, Weissman JS, Pollen AA. Cell. 2023 Jul 6;186(14):2977-2994.e23. doi: 10.1016/j.cell.2023.05.043. Epub 2023 Jun 20. PubMed 37343560.
Backbone
  Vector backbone: pAAVS2
  Vector type: Mammalian Expression, AAV, CRISPR
Growth in bacteria
  Bacterial resistance: Ampicillin, 100 μg/mL
  Growth temperature: 37°C
  Growth strain: NEB Stable
  Copy number: High Copy
Gene/Insert
  Gene/Insert name: CRISPRi-kox1(KRAB) (alt name: dCas9-KRAB)
  Species: H. sapiens (human); S. pyogenes
  Mutation: D10A, H840A
  Entrez Gene: cas9 (a.k.a. DQM35_RS05165, NCTC12064_01025, csn1)
  Tag / fusion protein: HA (C terminal on insert); P2A-GFP (C terminal on insert)
  Cloning method: Gibson Cloning
Terms and licenses: Academic/Nonprofit Terms; Industry Terms: Not Available to Industry
Depositor comments: Catalytically deactivated Cas9
How to cite: AAVS1_dCas9-XTEN-KRAB-p2A-GFP was a gift from Jonathan Weissman (Addgene plasmid # 222108 ; http://n2t.net/addgene:222108 ; RRID:Addgene_222108)
